>Addgene plasmid #91532 | pHH0103_SH3BP4-1/1 | addgene full sequence | sequence record 192563 | Addgene NGS Result
ACCATTATTATCATGACATTAACCTATAAAAATAGGCGTATCACGAGGCCCTTTCGTCTTCAAGAATTCC
CGACACCATCGAATGGTGCAAAACCTTTCGCGGTATGGCATGATAGCGCCCGGAAGAGAGTCAATTCAGG
GTGGTGAATGTGAAACCAGTAACGTTATACGATGTCGCAGAGTATGCCGGTGTCTCTTATCAGACCGTTT
CCCGCGTGGTGAACCAGGCCAGCCACGTTTCTGCGAAAACGCGGGAAAAAGTGGAAGCGGCGATGGCGGA
GCTGAATTACATTCCCAACCGCGTGGCACAACAACTGGCGGGCAAACAGTCGTTGCTGATTGGCGTTGCC
ACCTCCAGTCTGGCCCTGCACGCGCCGTCGCAAATTGTCGCGGCGATTAAATCTCGCGCCGATCAACTGG
GTGCCAGCGTGGTGGTGTCGATGGTAGAACGAAGCGGCGTCGAAGCCTGTAAAGCGGCGGTGCACAATCT
TCTCGCGCAACGCGTCAGTGGGCTGATCATTAACTATCCGCTGGATGACCAGGATGCCATTGCTGTGGAA
GCTGCCTGCACTAATGTTCCGGCGTTATTTCTTGATGTCTCTGACCAGACACCCATCAACAGTATTATTT
TCTCCCATGAAGACGGTACGCGACTGGGCGTGGAGCATCTGGTCGCATTGGGTCACCAGCAAATCGCGCT
GTTAGCGGGCCCATTAAGTTCTGTCTCGGCGCGTCTGCGTCTGGCTGGCTGGCATAAATATCTCACTCGC
AATCAAATTCAGCCGATAGCGGAACGGGAAGGCGACTGGAGTGCCATGTCCGGTTTTCAACAAACCATGC
AAATGCTGAATGAGGGCATCGTTCCCACTGCGATGCTGGTTGCCAACGATCAGATGGCGCTGGGCGCAAT
GCGCGCCATTACCGAGTCCGGGCTGCGCGTTGGTGCGGATATCTCGGTAGTGGGATACGACGATACCGAA
GACAGCTCATGTTATATCCCGCCGTTAACCACCATCAAACAGGATTTTCGCCTGCTGGGGCAAACCAGCG
TGGACCGCTTGCTGCAACTCTCTCAGGGCCAGGCGGTGAAGGGCAATCAGCTGTTGCCCGTCTCACTGGT
GAAAAGAAAAACCACCCTGGCGCCCAATACGCAAACCGCCTCTCCCCGCGCGTTGGCCGATTCATTAATG
CAGCTGGCACGACAGGTTTCCCGACTGGAAAGCGGGCAGTGAGCGCAACGCAATTAATGTAAGTTAGCTC
ACTCATTAGGCACAATTCTCATGTTTGACAGCTTATCATCGACTGCACGGTGCACCAATGCTTCTGGCGT
CAGGCAGCCATCGGAAGCTGTGGTATGGCTGTGCAGGTCGTAAATCACTGCATAATTCGTGTCGCTCAAG
GCGCACTCCCGTTCTGGATAATGTTTTTTGCGCCGACATCATAACGGTTCTGGCAAATATTCTGAAATGA
GCTGTTGACAATTAATCATCGGCTCGTATAATGTGTGGAATTGTGAGCGGATAACAATTTCACACAGGAA
ACAGCCAGTCCGTTTAGGTGTTTTCACGAGCACTTCACCAACAAGGACCATAGATTATGAAAATCGAAGA
ACACCATCACCATCACCATTCCAGCGGTAAGCTTATGTCCCCTATACTAGGTTATTGGAAAATTAAGGGC
CTTGTGCAACCCACTCGACTTCTTTTGGAATATCTTGAAGAAAAATATGAAGAGCATTTGTATGAGCGCG
ATGAAGGTGATAAATGGCGAAACAAAAAGTTTGAATTGGGTTTGGAGTTTCCCAATCTTCCTTATTATAT
TGATGGTGATGTTAAATTAACACAGTCTATGGCCATCATACGTTATATAGCTGACAAGCACAACATGTTG
GGTGGTTGTCCAAAAGAGCGTGCAGAGATTTCAATGCTTGAAGGAGCGGTTTTGGATATTAGATACGGTG
TTTCGAGAATTGCATATAGTAAAGACTTTGAAACTCTCAAAGTTGATTTTCTTAGCAAGCTACCTGAAAT
GCTGAAAATGTTCGAAGATCGTTTATGTCATAAAACATATTTAAATGGTGATCATGTAACCCATCCTGAC
TTCATGTTGTATGACGCTCTTGATGTTGTTTTATACATGGACCCAATGTGCCTGGATGCGTTCCCAAAAT
TAGTTTGTTTTAAAAAACGTATTGAAGCTATCCCACAAATTGATAAGTACTTGAAATCCAGCAAGTATAT
AGCATGGCCTTTGCAGGGCTGGCAAGCCACGTTTGGTGGTGGCGACCATCCTCCAAAATCGGATCTGGAA
GTTCTGTTCCAGGGGCCCCTGTCCAGCGGTCTGGTTCCGCGTGGTTCCGGTACCGCGGCCCAGCCGGCCA
AAGAAGTCATTGCCATTAAAGATTACTGTCCGACCAACTTCACCACCCTGAAATTCTCCAAAGGTGATCA
TCTGTACGTTCTGGATACCTCTGGTGGTGAATGGTGGTATGCACATAACACCACCGAAATGGGTTACATT
CCGTCCTCTTATGTTCAGCCACTGAACGCGGCCGCATA
[142 nt withheld, positions 2559-2700]
C
[98 nt withheld, positions 2702-2799]
AGTTTGTACTGGTGACGAAACTCAGTGTCTAGCTAGAGTGGC
[149 nt withheld, positions 2842-2990]
T
[41 nt withheld, positions 2992-3032]
T
[62 nt withheld, positions 3034-3095]
A
[35 nt withheld, positions 3097-3131]
CCTCCCTCAATCGGTTGAATGTCGCCCTTTTGTCTTTGGCGCTGGTAAACCATATGAA
[86 nt withheld, positions 3190-3275]
T
[54 nt withheld, positions 3277-3330]
CTAGCGCCGCCCTATACCTTGTCTGCCTCCCCGCGTTGCGTCGCGGTGCATGGAGCCGGGCCACCTCGAC
CTGAATGGAAGCCGGCGGCACCTCGCTAACGGATTCACCACTCCAAGAATTGGAGCCAATCAATTCTTGC
GGAGAACTGTGAATGCGCAAACCAACCCTTGGCAGAACATATCCATCGCGTCCGCCATCTCCAGCAGCCG
CACGCGGCGCATCTCGGGCAGCGTTGGGTCCTGGCCACGGGTGCGCATGATCGTGCTCCTGTCGTTGAGG
ACCCGGCTAGGCTGGCGGGGTTGCCTTACTGGTTAGCAGAATGAATCACCGATACGCGAGCGAACGTGAA
GCGACTGCTGCTGCAAAACGTCTGCGACCTGAGCAACAACATGAATGGTCTTCGGTTTCCGTGTTTCGTA
AAGTCTGGAAACGCGGAAGTCAGCGCCCTGCACCATTATGTTCCGGATCTGCATCGCAGGATGCTGCTGG
CTACCCTGTGGAACACCTACATCTGTATTAACGAAGCGCTGGCATTGACCCTGAGTGATTTTTCTCTGGT
CCCGCCGCATCCATACCGCCAGTTGTTTACCCTCACAACGTTCCAGTAACCGGGCATGTTCATCATCAGT
AACCCGTATCGTGAGCATCCTCTCTCGTTTCATCGGTATCATTACCCCCATGAACAGAAATCCCCCTTAC
ACGGAGGCATCAGTGACCAAACAGGAAAAAACCGCCCTTAACATGGCCCGCTTTATCAGAAGCCAGACAT
TAACGCTTCTGGAGAAACTCAACGAGCTGGACGCGGATGAACAGGCAGACATCTGTGAATCGCTTCACGA
CCACGCTGATGAGCTTTACCGCAGGATCCGCGAAATTGTAAGCGTTAATATTTTGTTAAAATTCGCGTTA
AATTTTTGTTAAATCAGCTCATTTTTTAACCAATAGGCCGAAATCGGCAAAATCCCTTATAAATCAAAAG
AATAGACCGAGATAGGGT
[37 nt withheld, positions 4329-4365]
AAAGAACGTGGACTCCAACGTCAAAGG
[49 nt withheld, positions 4393-4441]
T
[91 nt withheld, positions 4443-4533]
G
[124 nt withheld, positions 4535-4658]
CGCGGATCCTGCCTCGCGCGTTTCGGTGATGACGGTGAAAACCTCTGACACATGCAGCTCCCGGAGACGG
TCACAGCTTGTCTGTAAGCGGATGCCGGGAGCAGACAAGCCCGTCAGGGCGCGTCAGCGGGTGTTGGCGG
GTGTCGGGGCGCAGCCATGACCCAGTCACGTAGCGATAGCGGAGTGTATACTGGCTTAACTATGCGGCAT
CAGAGCAGATTGTACTGAGAGTGCACCATATGCGGTGTGAAATACCGCACAGATGCGTAAGGAGAAAATA
CCGCATCAGGCGCTCTTCCGCTTCCTCGCTCACTGACTCGCTGCGCTCGGTCGTTCGGCTGCGGCGAGCG
GTATCAGCTCACTCAAAGGCGGTAATACGGTTATCCACAGAATCAGGGGATAACGCAGGAAAGAACATGT
GAGCAAAAGGCCAGCAAAAGGCCAGGAACCGTAAAAAGGCCGCGTTGCTGGCGTTTTTCCATAGGCTCCG
CCCCCCTGACGAGCATCACAAAAATCGACGCTCAAGTCAGAGGTGGCGAAACCCGACAGGACTATAAAGA
TACCAGGGTTTCCCCCTGGAAGCTCCCTCGTGCGCTCTCCTGTTCCGACCCTGCCGCTTACCGGATACCT
GTCCGCCTTTCTCCCTTCGGGAAGCGTGGCGCTTTCTCATAGCTCACGCTGTAGGTATCTCAGTTCGGTG
TAGGTCGTTCGCTCCAAGCTGGGCTGTGTGCACGAACCCCCCGTTCAGCCCGACCGCTGCGCCTTATCCG
GTAACTATCGTCTTGAGTCCAACCCGGTAAGACACGACTTATCGCCACTGGCAGCAGCCACTGGTAACAG
GATTAGCAGAGCGAGGTATGTAGGCGGTGCTACAGAGTTCTTGAAGTGGTGGCCTAACTACGGCTACACT
AGAAGGACAGTATTTGGTATCTGCGCTCTGCTGAAGCCAGTTACCTTCGGAAAAAGAGTTGGTAGCTCTT
GATCCGGCAAACAAACCACCGCTGGTAGCGGTGGTTTTTTTGTTTGCAAGCAGCAGATTACGCGCAGAAA
AAAAGGATCTCAAGAAGATCCTTTGATCTTTTCTACGGGGTCTGACGCTCAGTGGAACGAAAACTCACGT
TAAGGGATTTTGGTCATGAGATTATCAAAAAGGATCTTCACCTAGATCCTTTTAAATTAAAAATGAAGTT
TTAAATCAATCTAAAGTATATATGAGTAAACTTGGTCTGACAGTTACCAATGCTTAATCAGTGAGGCACC
TATCTCAGCGATCTGTCTATTTCGTTCATCCATAGTTGCCTGACTCCCCGTCGTGTAGATAACTACGATA
CGGGAGGGCTTACCATCTGGCCCCAGTGCTGCAATGATACCGCGAGACCCACGCTCACCGGCTCCAGATT
TATCAGCAATAAACCAGCCAGCCGGAAGGGCCGAGCGCAGAAGTGGTCCTGCAACTTTATCCGCCTCCAT
CCAGTCTATTAATTGTTGCCGGGAAGCTAGAGTAAGTAGTTCGCCAGTTAATAGTTTGCGCAACGTTGTT
GCCATTGCTGCAGGCATCGTGGTGTCACGCTCGTCGTTTGGTATGGCTTCATTCAGCTCCGGTTCCCAAC
GATCAAGGCGAGTTACATGATCCCCCATGTTGTGCAAAAAAGCGGTTAGCTCCTTCGGTCCTCCGATCGT
TGTCAGAAGTAAGTTGGCCGCAGTGTTATCACTCATGGTTATGGCAGCACTGCATAATTCTCTTACTGTC
ATGCCATCCGTAAGATGCTTTTCTGTGACTGGTGAGTACTCAACCAAGTCATTCTGAGAATAGTGTATGC
GGCGACCGAGTTGCTCTTGCCCGGCGTCAACACGGGATAATACCGCGCCACATAGCAGAACTTTAAAAGT
GCTCATCATTGGAAAACGTTCTTCGGGGCGAAAACTCTCAAGGATCTTACCGCTGTTGAGATCCAGTTCG
ATGTAACCCACTCGTGCACCCAACTGATCTTCAGCATCTTTTACTTTCACCAGCGTTTCTGGGTGAGCAA
AAACAGGAAGGCAAAATGCCGCAAAAAAGGGAATAAGGGCGACACGGAAATGTTGAATACTCATACTCTT
CCTTTTTCAATATTATTGAAGCATTTATCAGGGTTATTGTCTCATGAGCGGATACATATTTGAATGTATT
TAGAAAAATAAACAAATAGGGGTTCCGCGCACATTTCCCCGAAAAGTGCCACCTGACGTCTAAGAA
Features (pLannotate 1.2.2; 21 found; start..end, strand, type, name):
     72..149     +  promoter       lacIq promoter: lacI (mutant); In the lacIq allele, a single base change in the promoter boosts expression of the lacI gene about 10-fold.
    150..1232    +  CDS            lacI: lac repressor; lacI; The lac repressor binds to the lac operator to inhibit transcription in E. coli. This inhibition can be relieved by adding lactose or isopropyl-β-D-thiogalactopyranoside (IPTG).
   1245..1266    +  protein_bind   CAP binding site: CAP binding activates transcription in the presence of cAMP. E. coli catabolite activator protein
   1285..1302    +  promoter       tet promoter (fragment): E. coli promoter for tetracycline efflux protein gene
   1475..1503    +  promoter       tac promoter: strong E. coli promoter; hybrid between the trp and lac UV5 promoters
   1511..1527    +  protein_bind   lac operator: The lac repressor binds to the lac operator to inhibit transcription in E. coli. This inhibition can be relieved by adding lactose or isopropyl-β-D-thiogalactopyranoside (IPTG). lac repressor encoded by lacI
   1612..1629    +  CDS            6xHis: 6xHis affinity tag
   1645..2298    +  CDS            GST26_SCHJA: Experimental evidence at protein level: Swiss-Prot protein existence level 1. GST isoenzymes appear to play a central role in the parasite detoxification system. Other functions are also suspected including a role in increasing the solubility of haematin in the parasite gut. From Schistosoma japonicum (Blood fluke).
   2377..2547    +  CDS            SH3BP4 (fragment): SH3B4_HUMAN - Also known as BOG25, EHB10, TTP. Experimental evidence at protein level: Swiss-Prot protein existence level 1. May function in transferrin receptor internalization at the plasma membrane through a cargo-specific control of clathrin-mediated endocytosis. Alternatively, may act as a negative regulator of the amino acid-induced TOR signaling by inhibiting the formation of active Rag GTPase complexes. Preferentially binds inactive Rag GTPase complexes and prevents their interaction with the mTORC1 complex inhibiting its relocalization to lysosomes and its activation. Thereby, may ind
   2563..2610    +  terminator     fd terminator (sequence withheld): central terminator from bacteriophage fd (Otsuka and Kunisawa, 1982)
   2615..2827    +  CDS            M13 gene III (fragment) (sequence partly withheld): pIII; III; minor coat protein
   2842..3312    +  CDS            M13 gene III (fragment) (sequence partly withheld): pIII; III; minor coat protein
   3334..3404    +  CDS            TcR (fragment): tetracycline efflux protein; tet; confers resistance to tetracycline
   3646..4026    -  CDS            YPB1_ECOLX: Protein predicted: Swiss-Prot protein existence level 4. From Escherichia coli.
   4043..4194    +  CDS            rop (fragment): Rop protein, which maintains plasmids at low copy number; rop
   4230..4658    -  rep_origin     f1 ori (sequence partly withheld): f1 bacteriophage origin of replication; arrow indicates direction of (+) strand synthesis
   4667..4706    +  CDS            rop (fragment): Rop protein, which maintains plasmids at low copy number; rop
   4808..4948    +  misc_feature   bom: basis of mobility region from pBR322
   5134..5721    -  rep_origin     ori: high-copy-number ColE1/pMB1/pBR322/pUC origin of replication
   5892..6752    -  CDS            AmpR: β-lactamase; bla; confers resistance to ampicillin, carbenicillin, and related antibiotics
   6753..6857    -  promoter       AmpR promoter: bla
