[The description below was written by a language model from this plasmid's Addgene catalogue record and pLannotate feature annotations shown in this document.]
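Description:
pHH0103_SH3BP4-1/1 is a bacterial expression plasmid built on the pHH0103 backbone for producing and purifying the single SH3 domain of human SH3BP4 (also known as BOG25 or TTP) as a recombinant fusion protein in E. coli. The catalogue lists a 221 bp human insert cloned between SfiI and NotI sites. The annotated sequence shows a 171 bp stretch matching SH3BP4, so the remainder of the stated insert is presumably flanking or linker sequence. The full sequenced record is 6,894 nt.

Expression is driven by the strong hybrid tac promoter followed by a lac operator, and the plasmid carries its own lacI gene under the up-mutated lacIq promoter, so transcription is held off by abundant lac repressor until relieved with IPTG. The open reading frame begins with a 6xHis tag, continues into Schistosoma japonicum glutathione S-transferase, and then the SH3BP4 SH3 domain. This gives an N-terminally His- and GST-tagged domain that can be captured by either metal-chelate or glutathione affinity methods. A bacteriophage fd terminator lies just downstream.

Beyond the terminator are fragments of M13 gene III, and an f1 origin interrupts the rop gene, which suggests the backbone derives from a phagemid display vector; these remnants do not appear to be part of the expressed product. Short remnants of the tetracycline resistance gene and its promoter also persist. Propagation relies on a ColE1/pBR322-type origin with the bom region, listed as low copy, and selection is by ampicillin through the β-lactamase gene. The plasmid belongs to a collection used for systematic analysis of the binding specificities of human SH3 domains.
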