Addgene plasmid #91532: pHH0103_SH3BP4-1/1
Purpose: Protein expression and purification of human SH3 domain construct SH3BP4-1/1
Depositing lab: Sachdev Sidhu. Depositing organization: University of Toronto. Publication: Comprehensive Analysis of the Human SH3 Domain Family Reveals a Wide Variety of Non-canonical Specificities. Teyra J, Huang H, Jain S, Guan X, Dong A, Liu Y, Tempel W, Min J, Tong Y, Kim PM, Bader GD, Sidhu SS. Structure. 2017 Oct 3;25(10):1598-1610.e3. doi: 10.1016/j.str.2017.07.017. Epub 2017 Sep 7. PubMed 28890361.
Backbone
  Vector backbone: pHH0103
  Vector type: Bacterial Expression
Growth in bacteria
  Bacterial resistance: Ampicillin, 100 μg/mL
  Growth temperature: 37°C
  Growth strain: DH5alpha
  Copy number: Low Copy
Gene/Insert
  Gene/Insert name: SH3BP4-1/1
  Species: H. sapiens (human)
  Insert size (bp): 221
  Entrez Gene: SH3BP4 (a.k.a. BOG25, TTP)
  Cloning method: Restriction Enzyme; 5′ cloning site Sfi1 (unknown if destroyed); 3′ cloning site Not1 (unknown if destroyed)
Terms and licenses: Academic/Nonprofit Terms; Industry Terms: Not Available to Industry
How to cite: pHH0103_SH3BP4-1/1 was a gift from Sachdev Sidhu (Addgene plasmid # 91532 ; http://n2t.net/addgene:91532 ; RRID:Addgene_91532)
