>Addgene plasmid #91532 | pHH0103_SH3BP4-1/1 | depositor partial sequence | sequence record 176020 | insert sequence
GGTACCGAATTCGGATCCGCGCGCTGAAAGAAGTCATTGCCATTAAAGATTACTGTCCGACCAACTTCAC
CACCCTGAAATTCTCCAAAGGTGATCATCTGTACGTTCTGGATACCTCTGGTGGTGAATGGTGGTATGCA
CATAACACCACCGAAATGGGTTACATTCCGTCCTCTTATGTTCAGCCACTGAACGCGGCCGCTAGCTAAG
TCGACGAGCTC
